Addgene plasmid #98268: UKNP4.2.2
Purpose: Expression of HCV E1E2 genes cloned from patient serum. United Kingdom Nottingham Panel x.xx.xx (genotype.patient number.clone number)
Depositing lab: Jonathan Ball. Depositing organization: University of Nottingham. Publication: A Diverse Panel of Hepatitis C Virus Glycoproteins for Use in Vaccine Research Reveals Extremes of Monoclonal Antibody Neutralization Resistance. Urbanowicz RA, McClure CP, Brown RJ, Tsoleridis T, Persson MA, Krey T, Irving WL, Ball JK, Tarr AW. J Virol. 2015 Dec 23;90(7):3288-301. doi: 10.1128/JVI.02700-15. PubMed 26699643.
Backbone
  Vector backbone: pCR3
  Backbone manufacturer: Invitrogen
  Vector type: Mammalian Expression
Growth in bacteria
  Bacterial resistance: Ampicillin, 100 μg/mL
  Growth temperature: 37°C
  Growth strain: DH5alpha
  Copy number: High Copy
Gene/Insert
  Gene/Insert name: HCV E1E2 (alt name: UKNP4.2.2)
  Species: Hepatitis C virus
  Insert size (bp): 1734
  GenBank ID: KU285222.1
  Cloning method: Unknown
  Sequencing primers: 5′ T7F; 3′ bGHR
Terms and licenses: Academic/Nonprofit Terms; Industry Terms: Not Available to Industry
How to cite: UKNP4.2.2 was a gift from Jonathan Ball (Addgene plasmid # 98268 ; http://n2t.net/addgene:98268 ; RRID:Addgene_98268)
