[The description below was written by a language model from this plasmid's Addgene catalogue record and pLannotate feature annotations shown in this document.]
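Description:
UKNP4.2.2 is a mammalian expression plasmid built on the pCR3 backbone that carries the E1E2 envelope glycoprotein coding region of hepatitis C virus, amplified from patient serum. The name follows the United Kingdom Nottingham Panel convention of genotype, patient number and clone number, so this is clone 2 from patient 2 with a genotype 4 virus. The insert is recorded as 1,734 bp. In both the depositor and the sequencing-derived records (about 6.8 kb each, with essentially identical feature layouts) it is annotated as a roughly 1.76 kb fragment of the HCV polyprotein. The automated annotation text refers to NS2 protease function, but that is generic to the matched polyprotein reference entry and does not describe this fragment, which the catalogue identifies as E1E2.

The viral open reading frame sits downstream of the human CMV immediate-early enhancer and promoter and is followed by the bovine growth hormone polyadenylation signal, giving strong constitutive expression in transfected mammalian cells. A T7 promoter lies between the CMV promoter and the insert. A short match to an HIV-1 LTR near the CMV promoter is only a small fragment hit and probably not a functional element. For propagation in E. coli the plasmid has a high-copy ColE1/pUC-type origin and an ampicillin resistance gene, plus an f1 origin for single-stranded DNA production. An SV40 promoter–driven NeoR/KanR cassette with an HSV TK polyadenylation signal allows G418 selection in mammalian cells. The plasmid belongs to a diverse panel of patient-derived HCV glycoproteins assembled for vaccine research and for assessing antibody neutralization sensitivity and resistance.
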