Features (pLannotate 1.2.2; 17 found; start..end, strand, type, name):
      1..1761    +  CDS            POLG_HCVGL (fragment): Experimental evidence at protein level: Swiss-Prot protein existence level 1. [Protease NS2]: Cysteine protease required for the proteolytic auto-cleavage between the non-structural proteins NS2 and NS3 (By similarity). The N-terminus of NS3 is required for the function of NS2 protease (active region NS2-3) (By similarity). Promotes the initiation of viral particle assembly by mediating the interaction between structural and non-structural proteins (By similarity). From Hepatitis C virus (isolate Glasgow) (HCV).
   1843..2067    +  polyA_signal   bGH poly(A) signal: bovine growth hormone polyadenylation signal
   2071..2089    +  promoter       SV40 promoter (fragment): SV40 enhancer and early promoter
   2199..2787    -  rep_origin     ori: high-copy-number ColE1/pMB1/pBR322/pUC origin of replication
   3009..3025    +  polyA_signal   bGH poly(A) signal (fragment): bovine growth hormone polyadenylation signal
   3116..3163    -  polyA_signal   HSV TK poly(A) signal: herpes simplex virus thymidine kinase polyadenylation signal (Cole and Stacy, 1985)
   3222..3374    -  CDS            ble (fragment): BLE_KLEPN - Experimental evidence at protein level: Swiss-Prot protein existence level 1. Binding protein with a strong affinity to the bleomycin family of antibiotics. Binds to CL990; an antimitotic-antibiotic compound. From Klebsiella pneumoniae.
   3395..4183    -  CDS            NeoR/KanR: aminoglycoside phosphotransferase confers resistance to neomycin, kanamycin, and G418 (Geneticin®)
   4218..4575    -  promoter       SV40 promoter: SV40 enhancer and early promoter
   4577..4594    -  promoter       AmpR promoter (fragment): bla
   4635..5495    -  CDS            AmpR: β-lactamase; bla; confers resistance to ampicillin, carbenicillin, and related antibiotics
   5496..5600    -  promoter       AmpR promoter: bla
   5627..6055    +  rep_origin     f1 ori (sequence partly withheld): f1 bacteriophage origin of replication; arrow indicates direction of (+) strand synthesis
   6094..6473    +  enhancer       CMV enhancer: human cytomegalovirus immediate early enhancer
   6474..6677    +  promoter       CMV promoter: human cytomegalovirus (CMV) immediate early promoter
   6673..6706    +  LTR            5' LTR (truncated) (fragment): truncated 5' long terminal repeat (LTR) from HIV-1
   6722..6740    +  promoter       T7 promoter: promoter for bacteriophage T7 RNA polymerase
>Addgene plasmid #98268 | UKNP4.2.2 | depositor full sequence | sequence record 180185 | UKNP4.2.2 sequence 6821 bps
ACAGGGGCCGCCATGGGTTGCTCTTTTTCTATCTTCCTTTTGGCACTTCTCTCGTGCCTGACTGTCCCCG
CGTCGGCCACTAACTATCGCAATGTCTCGGGCATCTACCACGTCACCAATGACTGCCCGAACTCAAGTAT
AGTGTATGAGGCCGACCATCACATCTTGCACCTCCCAGGCTGCGTGCCCTGCGTGAGGACGGGGAATCAG
TCACACTGCTGGGTGGCTCTTACTCCTACTGTCGCAGCGCCATACATCGGCGCACCGCTTGAGTCTCTTC
GGAGTCATGTGGATTTGATGGTGGGAACTGCCACTGCTTGCTCGGCCCTTTACATCGGGGATCTGTGTGG
TGGCTTGTTCCTGGTTGGTCAGATGTTCTCTTTCCGACCGCGACGCCACTGGACTACCCAGGAGTGCAAT
TGTTCCATCTATACAGGGCACCTCACTGGCCACAGAATGGCTTGGGACATGATGATGAACTGGAGTCCAA
CAACCACTTTAGTTCTTGCCCAGGTCATGAGGATCCCAGGTACTCTGGTAGACCTGCTCGCTGGAGGTCA
CTGGGGCGTCCTCGTGGGAGTAGCCTATTTCAGCATGCAAGCCAATTGGGCCAAGGTCATCTTAGTCCTA
TTCCTCTTTGCAGGAGTTGACGCCAGCACTCACATATCTGGAGGGACAGCTGGCCGAGCTACCGCTGGCT
TCACTGAGCTCTTTACACCAGGAGCTAAGCAAAATGTGCAGCTCATTAACAGCAATGGGAGTTGGCATAT
AAACAGGACTGCCCTCAACTGCAATGATAGTTTAAACACTGGATTCCTGGCTGGCCTGTTCTACCACTAC
AGCTTTAATAGCTCAGGGTGCCCCGAACGGCTCGCGAGCTGCAAGAGCCTTGACGACCATCACCAAGGCT
GGGGCCCACTCGGGATCGCTAACATCAGCGGCCCGTCTAACGACAGGCCTTATTGCTGGCACTACGCGCC
TCGGCCGTGCGGGATTGTGCCGGCATCCAGTGTGTGTGGCCCCGTCTACTGTTTCACTCCCAGCCCCGTC
GTGGTCGGAACCACTGACCGCCTCGGGGTCCCCACTTACAACTGGGGGGAGAATGAGACTGATGTCTTCT
TACTCAACTCAACCAGACCGCCGCGGGGGGCATGGTTTGGATGCGTGTGGATGAATGGCACCGGGTTTAC
AAAGACTTGTGGCGCCCCTCCATGCGTGGTCAACGCCAATACCAATAACACTTGGCACTGCCCCACCGAT
TGCTTCAGGAAGCATCCGGGGACCACTTACGCCAAGTGCGGGTCAGGGCCGTGGATCACACCACGGTGCT
TGATTGACTACCCGTACCGGCTGTGGCATTTCCCATGTACCATCAATTTTACCATCTTTAAGGTCAGGAC
ATTTGTCGGCGGGATAGAGCATCGGATGGCAGCGGCATGCAACTGGACCAGGGGGGAAGTCTGTGGCTTG
GAGCATAGGGATCGTGCAGAGTTATCACCTCTGCTCCTTTCCACCACCACGTGGCAAATCCTCCCCTGCT
CTTTCACCACTCTACCTGCCCTTTCCACCGGCTTGATCCACCTCCACCAAAATATCGTGGACGTCCAGTA
CCTCTACGGTGTTGGATCTGCGGTGGTATCTTGGGCCCTCAAATGGGAATATGTGGTGCTCGTGTTCCTG
CTTCTCGCGGACGCGAGAGTCTCCGCTTGCCTATGGATGATGTTTATGGTAAGTCAAGTTGAGGCGTAAT
CTAGAAACCTTAAGCCGAATTCTGCAGATATCCAGCACAGTGGCGGCCGCTCGAGTCTAGAGGGCCCGTT
TAAACCCGCTGATCAGCCTCGACTGTGCCTTCTAGTTGCCAGCCATCTGTTGTTTGCCCCTCCCCCGTGC
CTTCCTTGACCCTGGAAGGTGCCACTCCCACTGTCCTTTCCTAATAAAATGAGGAAATTGCATCGCATTG
TCTGAGTAGGTGTCATTCTATTCTGGGGGGTGGGGTGGGGCAGGACAGCAAGGGGGAGGATTGGGAAGAC
AATAGCAGGCATGCTGGGGATGCGGTGGGCTCTATGGCTTCTGAGGCGGAAAGAACCAGTGGCGGTAATA
CGGTTATCCACAGAATCAGGGGATAACGCAGGAAAGAACATGTGAGCAAAAGGCCAGCAAAAGGCCAGGA
ACCGTAAAAAGGCCGCGTTGCTGGCGTTTTTCCATAGGCTCCGCCCCCCTGACGAGCATCACAAAAATCG
ACGCTCAAGTCAGAGGTGGCGAAACCCGACAGGACTATAAAGATACCAGGCGTTTCCCCCTGGAAGCTCC
CTCGTGCGCTCTCCTGTTCCGACCCTGCCGCTTACCGGATACCTGTCCGCCTTTCTCCCTTCGGGAAGCG
TGGCGCTTTCTCATAGCTCACGCTGTAGGTATCTCAGTTCGGTGTAGGTCGTTCGCTCCAAGCTGGGCTG
TGTGCACGAACCCCCCGTTCAGCCCGACCGCTGCGCCTTATCCGGTAACTATCGTCTTGAGTCCAACCCG
GTAAGACACGACTTATCGCCACTGGCAGCAGCCACTGGTAACAGGATTAGCAGAGCGAGGTATGTAGGCG
GTGCTACAGAGTTCTTGAAGTGGTGGCCTAACTACGGCTACACTAGAAGGACAGTATTTGGTATCTGCGC
TCTGCTGAAGCCAGTTACCTTCGGAAAAAGAGTTGGTAGCTCTTGATCCGGCAAACAAACCACCGCTGGT
AGCGGTGGTTTTTTTGTTTGCAAGCAGCAGATTACGCGCAGAAAAAAAGGATCTCAAGAAGATCCTTTGA
TCTTTTCTACGGGGTCTGACGCTCAGTGGAACGAAAACTCACGTTAAGGGATTTTGGTCATGAGATTATC
AAAAAGGATCTTCACCTAGATCCTTTTAAATTAAAAATGAAGTTTTAAATCAATCTAAAGTATATATGAG
TAACCTGAGGCTATGGCAGGGCCTGCCGCCCCGACGTTGGCTGCGAGCCCTGGGCCTTCACCCGAACTTG
GGGGGTGGGGTGGGGAAAAGGAAGAAACGCGGGCGTATTGGCCCCAATGGGGTCTCGGTGGGGTATCGAC
AGAGTGCCAGCCCTGGGACCGAACCCCGCGTTTATGAACAAACGACCCAACACCGTGCGTTTTATTCTGT
CTTTTTATTGCCGTCATAGCGCGGGTTCCTTCCGGTATTGTCTCCTTCCGTGTTTCAGTTAGCCTCCCCC
TAGGGTGGGCGAAGAACTCCAGCATGAGATCCCCGCGCTGGAGGATCATCCAGCCGGCGTCCCGGAAAAC
GATTCCGAAGCCCAACCTTTCATAGAAGGCGGCGGTGGAATCGAAATCTCGTGATGGCAGGTTGGGCGTC
GCTTGGTCGGTCATTTCGAACCCCAGAGTCCCGCTCAGAAGAACTCGTCAAGAAGGCGATAGAAGGCGAT
GCGCTGCGAATCGGGAGCGGCGATACCGTAAAGCACGAGGAAGCGGTCAGCCCATTCGCCGCCAAGCTCT
TCAGCAATATCACGGGTAGCCAACGCTATGTCCTGATAGCGGTCCGCCACACCCAGCCGGCCACAGTCGA
TGAATCCAGAAAAGCGGCCATTTTCCACCATGATATTCGGCAAGCAGGCATCGCCATGGGTCACGACGAG
ATCCTCGCCGTCGGGCATGCTCGCCTTGAGCCTGGCGAACAGTTCGGCTGGCGCGAGCCCCTGATGCTCT
TGATCATCCTGATCGACAAGACCGGCTTCCATCCGAGTACGTGCTCGCTCGATGCGATGTTTCGCTTGGT
GGTCGAATGGGCAGGTAGCCGGATCAAGCGTATGCAGCCGCCGCATTGCATCAGCCATGATGGATACTTT
CTCGGCAGGAGCAAGGTGAGATGACAGGAGATCCTGCCCCGGCACTTCGCCCAATAGCAGCCAGTCCCTT
CCCGCTTCAGTGACAACGTCGAGCACAGCTGCGCAAGGAACGCCCGTCGTGGCCAGCCACGATAGCCGCG
CTGCCTCGTCTTGCAGTTCATTCAGGGCACCGGACAGGTCGGTCTTGACAAAAAGAACCGGGCGCCCCTG
CGCTGACAGCCGGAACACGGCGGCATCAGAGCAGCCGATTGTCTGTTGTGCCCAGTCATAGCCGAATAGC
CTCTCCACCCAAGCGGCCGGAGAACCTGCGTGCAATCCATCTTGTTCAATCATGCGAAACGATCCTCATC
CTGTCTCTTGATCGATCTTTGCAAAAGCCTAGGCCTCCAAAAAAGCCTCCTCACTACTTCTGGAATAGCT
CAGAGGCCGAGGCGGCCTCGGCCTCTGCATAAATAAAAAAAATTAGTCAGCCATGGGGCGGAGAATGGGC
GGAACTGGGCGGAGTTAGGGGCGGGATGGGCGGAGTTAGGGGCGGGACTATGGTTGCTGACTAATTGAGA
TGCATGCTTTGCATACTTCTGCCTGCTGGGGAGCCTGGGGACTTTCCACACCTGGTTGCTGACTAATTGA
GATGCATGCTTTGCATACTTCTGCCTGCTGGGGAGCCTGGGGACTTTCCACACCCTAACTGACACACATT
CCACAGCTGGTTCTTTCCGCCTCAGGACTCTTCCTTTTTCAATAAATCAATCTAAAGTATATATGAGTAA
ACTTGGTCTGACAGTTACCAATGCTTAATCAGTGAGGCACCTATCTCAGCGATCTGTCTATTTCGTTCAT
CCATAGTTGCCTGACTCCCCGTCGTGTAGATAACTACGATACGGGAGGGCTTACCATCTGGCCCCAGTGC
TGCAATGATACCGCGAGACCCACGCTCACCGGCTCCAGATTTATCAGCAATAAACCAGCCAGCCGGAAGG
GCCGAGCGCAGAAGTGGTCCTGCAACTTTATCCGCCTCCATCCAGTCTATTAATTGTTGCCGGGAAGCTA
GAGTAAGTAGTTCGCCAGTTAATAGTTTGCGCAACGTTGTTGCCATTGCTACAGGCATCGTGGTGTCACG
CTCGTCGTTTGGTATGGCTTCATTCAGCTCCGGTTCCCAACGATCAAGGCGAGTTACATGATCCCCCATG
TTGTGCAAAAAAGCGGTTAGCTCCTTCGGTCCTCCGATCGTTGTCAGAAGTAAGTTGGCCGCAGTGTTAT
CACTCATGGTTATGGCAGCACTGCATAATTCTCTTACTGTCATGCCATCCGTAAGATGCTTTTCTGTGAC
TGGTGAGTACTCAACCAAGTCATTCTGAGAATAGTGTATGCGGCGACCGAGTTGCTCTTGCCCGGCGTCA
ATACGGGATAATACCGCGCCACATAGCAGAACTTTAAAAGTGCTCATCATTGGAAAACGTTCTTCGGGGC
GAAAACTCTCAAGGATCTTACCGCTGTTGAGATCCAGTTCGATGTAACCCACTCGTGCACCCAACTGATC
TTCAGCATCTTTTACTTTCACCAGCGTTTCTGGGTGAGCAAAAACAGGAAGGCAAAATGCCGCAAAAAAG
GGAATAAGGGCGACACGGAAATGTTGAATACTCATACTCTTCCTTTTTCAATATTATTGAAGCATTTATC
AGGGTTATTGTCTCATGAGCGGATACATATTTGAATGTATTTAGAAAAATAAACAAATAGGGGTTCCGCG
CACATTTCCCCGAAAAGTGCCACCTG
[124 nt withheld, positions 5627-5750]
C
[91 nt withheld, positions 5752-5842]
A
[49 nt withheld, positions 5844-5892]
CCTTTGACGTTGGAGTCCACGTTCTTT
[37 nt withheld, positions 5920-5956]
ACCCTATCTCGGTCTATTCTTTTGATTTATAAGGGATTTTGCCGATTTCGGCCTATTGGTTAAAAAATGA
GCTGATTTAACAAAAATTTAACGCGAATTTTAACAAAATATTAACGCTTACAATTTACGCGCGCGTTGAC
ATTGATTATTGACTAGTTATTAATAGTAATCAATTACGGGGTCATTAGTTCATAGCCCATATATGGAGTT
CCGCGTTACATAACTTACGGTAAATGGCCCGCCTGGCTGACCGCCCAACGACCCCCGCCCATTGACGTCA
ATAATGACGTATGTTCCCATAGTAACGCCAATAGGGACTTTCCATTGACGTCAATGGGTGGACTATTTAC
GGTAAACTGCCCACTTGGCAGTACATCAAGTGTATCATATGCCAAGTACGCCCCCTATTGACGTCAATGA
CGGTAAATGGCCCGCCTGGCATTATGCCCAGTACATGACCTTATGGGACTTTCCTACTTGGCAGTACATC
TACGTATTAGTCATCGCTATTACCATGGTGATGCGGTTTTGGCAGTACATCAATGGGCGTGGATAGCGGT
TTGACTCACGGGGATTTCCAAGTCTCCACCCCATTGACGTCAATGGGAGTTTGTTTTGGCACCAAAATCA
ACGGGACTTTCCAAAATGTCGTAACAACTCCGCCCCATTGACGCAAATGGGCGGTAGGCGTGTACGGTGG
GAGGTCTATATAAGCAGAGCTCTCTGGCTAACTAGAGAACCCACTGCTTACTGGCTTATCGAAATTAATA
CGACTCACTATAGGGAGACCCAAGCTGGCTAGCGTTTAAACTTAAGCTTGGTACCGAGCTCGGATCCACT
AGTCCAGTGTGGTGGAATTCGGCTT
