Features (pLannotate 1.2.2; 17 found; start..end, strand, type, name):
   1839..2063    +  polyA_signal   bGH poly(A) signal: bovine growth hormone polyadenylation signal
   2067..2085    +  promoter       SV40 promoter (fragment): SV40 enhancer and early promoter
   2195..2783    -  rep_origin     ori: high-copy-number ColE1/pMB1/pBR322/pUC origin of replication
   3005..3021    +  polyA_signal   bGH poly(A) signal (fragment): bovine growth hormone polyadenylation signal
   3112..3159    -  polyA_signal   HSV TK poly(A) signal: herpes simplex virus thymidine kinase polyadenylation signal (Cole and Stacy, 1985)
   3218..3370    -  CDS            ble (fragment): BLE_KLEPN - Experimental evidence at protein level: Swiss-Prot protein existence level 1. Binding protein with a strong affinity to the bleomycin family of antibiotics. Binds to CL990; an antimitotic-antibiotic compound. From Klebsiella pneumoniae.
   3391..4185    -  CDS            NeoR/KanR: aminoglycoside phosphotransferase from Tn5; aph(3')-II (or nptII); confers resistance to neomycin, kanamycin, and G418 (Geneticin®)
   4220..4577    -  promoter       SV40 promoter: SV40 enhancer and early promoter
   4579..4596    -  promoter       AmpR promoter (fragment): bla
   4637..5497    -  CDS            AmpR: β-lactamase; bla; confers resistance to ampicillin, carbenicillin, and related antibiotics
   5498..5602    -  promoter       AmpR promoter: bla
   5629..6057    +  rep_origin     f1 ori (sequence partly withheld): f1 bacteriophage origin of replication; arrow indicates direction of (+) strand synthesis
   6096..6475    +  enhancer       CMV enhancer: human cytomegalovirus immediate early enhancer
   6476..6679    +  promoter       CMV promoter: human cytomegalovirus (CMV) immediate early promoter
   6675..6708    +  LTR            5' LTR (truncated) (fragment): truncated 5' long terminal repeat (LTR) from HIV-1
   6724..6742    +  promoter       T7 promoter: promoter for bacteriophage T7 RNA polymerase
   6824..1757    +  CDS            POLG_HCVGL (fragment) (across the origin): Experimental evidence at protein level: Swiss-Prot protein existence level 1. [Protease NS2]: Cysteine protease required for the proteolytic auto-cleavage between the non-structural proteins NS2 and NS3 (By similarity). The N-terminus of NS3 is required for the function of NS2 protease (active region NS2-3) (By similarity). Promotes the initiation of viral particle assembly by mediating the interaction between structural and non-structural proteins (By similarity). From Hepatitis C virus (isolate Glasgow) (HCV).
>Addgene plasmid #98268 | UKNP4.2.2 | addgene full sequence | sequence record 190091 | Addgene NGS Result
GGGCCGCCATGGGTTGCTCTTTTTCTATCTTCCTTTTGGCACTTCTCTCGTGCCTGACTGTCCCCGCGTC
GGCCACTAACTATCGCAATGTCTCGGGCATCTACCACGTCACCAATGACTGCCCGAACTCAAGTATAGTG
TATGAGGCCGACCATCACATCTTGCACCTCCCAGGCTGCGTGCCCTGCGTGAGGACGGGGAATCAGTCAC
ACTGCTGGGTGGCTCTTACTCCTACTGTCGCAGCGCCATACATCGGCGCACCGCTTGAGTCTCTTCGGAG
TCATGTGGATTTGATGGTGGGAACTGCCACTGCTTGCTCGGCCCTTTACATCGGGGATCTGTGTGGTGGC
TTGTTCCTGGTTGGTCAGATGTTCTCTTTCCGACCGCGACGCCACTGGACTACCCAGGAGTGCAATTGTT
CCATCTATACAGGGCACCTCACTGGCCACAGAATGGCTTGGGACATGATGATGAACTGGAGTCCAACAAC
CACTTTAGTTCTTGCCCAGGTCATGAGGATCCCAGGTACTCTGGTAGACCTGCTCGCTGGAGGTCACTGG
GGCGTCCTCGTGGGAGTAGCCTATTTCAGCATGCAAGCCAATTGGGCCAAGGTCATCTTAGTCCTATTCC
TCTTTGCAGGAGTTGACGCCAGCACTCACATATCTGGAGGGACAGCTGGCCGAGCTACCGCTGGCTTCAC
TGAGCTCTTTACACCAGGAGCTAAGCAAAATGTGCAGCTCATTAACAGCAATGGGAGTTGGCATATAAAC
AGGACTGCCCTCAACTGCAATGATAGTTTAAACACTGGATTCCTGGCTGGCCTGTTCTACCACTACAGCT
TTAATAGCTCAGGGTGCCCCGAACGGCTCGCGAGCTGCAAGAGCCTTGACGACCATCACCAAGGCTGGGG
CCCACTCGGGATCGCTAACATCAGCGGCCCGTCTAACGACAGGCCTTATTGCTGGCACTACGCGCCTCGG
CCGTGCGGGATTGTGCCGGCATCCAGTGTGTGTGGCCCCGTCTACTGTTTCACTCCCAGCCCCGTCGTGG
TCGGAACCACTGACCGCCTCGGGGTCCCCACTTACAACTGGGGGGAGAATGAGACTGATGTCTTCTTACT
CAACTCAACCAGACCGCCGCGGGGGGCATGGTTTGGATGCGTGTGGATGAATGGCACCGGGTTTACAAAG
ACTTGTGGCGCCCCTCCATGCGTGGTCAACGCCAATACCAATAACACTTGGCACTGCCCCACCGATTGCT
TCAGGAAGCATCCGGGGACCACTTACGCCAAGTGCGGGTCAGGGCCGTGGATCACACCACGGTGCTTGAT
TGACTACCCGTACCGGCTGTGGCATTTCCCATGTACCATCAATTTTACCATCTTTAAGGTCAGGACATTT
GTCGGCGGGATAGAGCATCGGATGGCAGCGGCATGCAACTGGACCAGGGGGGAAGTCTGTGGCTTGGAGC
ATAGGGATCGTGCAGAGTTATCACCTCTGCTCCTTTCCACCACCACGTGGCAAATCCTCCCCTGCTCTTT
CACCACTCTACCTGCCCTTTCCACCGGCTTGATCCACCTCCACCAAAATATCGTGGACGTCCAGTACCTC
TACGGTGTTGGATCTGCGGTGGTATCTTGGGCCCTCAAATGGGAATATGTGGTGCTCGTGTTCCTGCTTC
TCGCGGACGCGAGAGTCTCCGCTTGCCTATGGATGATGTTTATGGTAAGTCAAGTTGAGGCGTAATCTAG
AAACCTTAAGCCGAATTCTGCAGATATCCAGCACAGTGGCGGCCGCTCGAGTCTAGAGGGCCCGTTTAAA
CCCGCTGATCAGCCTCGACTGTGCCTTCTAGTTGCCAGCCATCTGTTGTTTGCCCCTCCCCCGTGCCTTC
CTTGACCCTGGAAGGTGCCACTCCCACTGTCCTTTCCTAATAAAATGAGGAAATTGCATCGCATTGTCTG
AGTAGGTGTCATTCTATTCTGGGGGGTGGGGTGGGGCAGGACAGCAAGGGGGAGGATTGGGAAGACAATA
GCAGGCATGCTGGGGATGCGGTGGGCTCTATGGCTTCTGAGGCGGAAAGAACCAGTGGCGGTAATACGGT
TATCCACAGAATCAGGGGATAACGCAGGAAAGAACATGTGAGCAAAAGGCCAGCAAAAGGCCAGGAACCG
TAAAAAGGCCGCGTTGCTGGCGTTTTTCCATAGGCTCCGCCCCCCTGACGAGCATCACAAAAATCGACGC
TCAAGTCAGAGGTGGCGAAACCCGACAGGACTATAAAGATACCAGGCGTTTCCCCCTGGAAGCTCCCTCG
TGCGCTCTCCTGTTCCGACCCTGCCGCTTACCGGATACCTGTCCGCCTTTCTCCCTTCGGGAAGCGTGGC
GCTTTCTCATAGCTCACGCTGTAGGTATCTCAGTTCGGTGTAGGTCGTTCGCTCCAAGCTGGGCTGTGTG
CACGAACCCCCCGTTCAGCCCGACCGCTGCGCCTTATCCGGTAACTATCGTCTTGAGTCCAACCCGGTAA
GACACGACTTATCGCCACTGGCAGCAGCCACTGGTAACAGGATTAGCAGAGCGAGGTATGTAGGCGGTGC
TACAGAGTTCTTGAAGTGGTGGCCTAACTACGGCTACACTAGAAGAACAGTATTTGGTATCTGCGCTCTG
CTGAAGCCAGTTACCTTCGGAAAAAGAGTTGGTAGCTCTTGATCCGGCAAACAAACCACCGCTGGTAGCG
GTGGTTTTTTTGTTTGCAAGCAGCAGATTACGCGCAGAAAAAAAGGATCTCAAGAAGATCCTTTGATCTT
TTCTACGGGGTCTGACGCTCAGTGGAACGAAAACTCACGTTAAGGGATTTTGGTCATGAGATTATCAAAA
AGGATCTTCACCTAGATCCTTTTAAATTAAAAATGAAGTTTTAAATCAATCTAAAGTATATATGAGTAAC
CTGAGGCTATGGCAGGGCCTGCCGCCCCGACGTTGGCTGCGAGCCCTGGGCCTTCACCCGAACTTGGGGG
GTGGGGTGGGGAAAAGGAAGAAACGCGGGCGTATTGGCCCCAATGGGGTCTCGGTGGGGTATCGACAGAG
TGCCAGCCCTGGGACCGAACCCCGCGTTTATGAACAAACGACCCAACACCGTGCGTTTTATTCTGTCTTT
TTATTGCCGTCATAGCGCGGGTTCCTTCCGGTATTGTCTCCTTCCGTGTTTCAGTTAGCCTCCCCCTAGG
GTGGGCGAAGAACTCCAGCATGAGATCCCCGCGCTGGAGGATCATCCAGCCGGCGTCCCGGAAAACGATT
CCGAAGCCCAACCTTTCATAGAAGGCGGCGGTGGAATCGAAATCTCGTGATGGCAGGTTGGGCGTCGCTT
GGTCGGTCATTTCGAACCCCAGAGTCCCGCTCAGAAGAACTCGTCAAGAAGGCGATAGAAGGCGATGCGC
TGCGAATCGGGAGCGGCGATACCGTAAAGCACGAGGAAGCGGTCAGCCCATTCGCCGCCAAGCTCTTCAG
CAATATCACGGGTAGCCAACGCTATGTCCTGATAGCGGTCCGCCACACCCAGCCGGCCACAGTCGATGAA
TCCAGAAAAGCGGCCATTTTCCACCATGATATTCGGCAAGCAGGCATCGCCATGGGTCACGACGAGATCC
TCGCCGTCGGGCATGCTCGCCTTGAGCCTGGCGAACAGTTCGGCTGGCGCGAGCCCCTGATGCTCTTCGT
CCAGATCATCCTGATCGACAAGACCGGCTTCCATCCGAGTACGTGCTCGCTCGATGCGATGTTTCGCTTG
GTGGTCGAATGGGCAGGTAGCCGGATCAAGCGTATGCAGCCGCCGCATTGCATCAGCCATGATGGATACT
TTCTCGGCAGGAGCAAGGTGAGATGACAGGAGATCCTGCCCCGGCACTTCGCCCAATAGCAGCCAGTCCC
TTCCCGCTTCAGTGACAACGTCGAGCACAGCTGCGCAAGGAACGCCCGTCGTGGCCAGCCACGATAGCCG
CGCTGCCTCGTCTTGCAGTTCATTCAGGGCACCGGACAGGTCGGTCTTGACAAAAAGAACCGGGCGCCCC
TGCGCTGACAGCCGGAACACGGCGGCATCAGAGCAGCCGATTGTCTGTTGTGCCCAGTCATAGCCGAATA
GCCTCTCCACCCAAGCGGCCGGAGAACCTGCGTGCAATCCATCTTGTTCAATCATGCGAAACGATCCTCA
TCCTGTCTCTTGATCGATCTTTGCAAAAGCCTAGGCCTCCAAAAAAGCCTCCTCACTACTTCTGGAATAG
CTCAGAGGCCGAGGCGGCCTCGGCCTCTGCATAAATAAAAAAAATTAGTCAGCCATGGGGCGGAGAATGG
GCGGAACTGGGCGGAGTTAGGGGCGGGATGGGCGGAGTTAGGGGCGGGACTATGGTTGCTGACTAATTGA
GATGCATGCTTTGCATACTTCTGCCTGCTGGGGAGCCTGGGGACTTTCCACACCTGGTTGCTGACTAATT
GAGATGCATGCTTTGCATACTTCTGCCTGCTGGGGAGCCTGGGGACTTTCCACACCCTAACTGACACACA
TTCCACAGCTGGTTCTTTCCGCCTCAGGACTCTTCCTTTTTCAATAAATCAATCTAAAGTATATATGAGT
AAACTTGGTCTGACAGTTACCAATGCTTAATCAGTGAGGCACCTATCTCAGCGATCTGTCTATTTCGTTC
ATCCATAGTTGCCTGACTCCCCGTCGTGTAGATAACTACGATACGGGAGGGCTTACCATCTGGCCCCAGT
GCTGCAATGATACCGCGAGACCCACGCTCACCGGCTCCAGATTTATCAGCAATAAACCAGCCAGCCGGAA
GGGCCGAGCGCAGAAGTGGTCCTGCAACTTTATCCGCCTCCATCCAGTCTATTAATTGTTGCCGGGAAGC
TAGAGTAAGTAGTTCGCCAGTTAATAGTTTGCGCAACGTTGTTGCCATTGCTACAGGCATCGTGGTGTCA
CGCTCGTCGTTTGGTATGGCTTCATTCAGCTCCGGTTCCCAACGATCAAGGCGAGTTACATGATCCCCCA
TGTTGTGCAAAAAAGCGGTTAGCTCCTTCGGTCCTCCGATCGTTGTCAGAAGTAAGTTGGCCGCAGTGTT
ATCACTCATGGTTATGGCAGCACTGCATAATTCTCTTACTGTCATGCCATCCGTAAGATGCTTTTCTGTG
ACTGGTGAGTACTCAACCAAGTCATTCTGAGAATAGTGTATGCGGCGACCGAGTTGCTCTTGCCCGGCGT
CAATACGGGATAATACCGCGCCACATAGCAGAACTTTAAAAGTGCTCATCATTGGAAAACGTTCTTCGGG
GCGAAAACTCTCAAGGATCTTACCGCTGTTGAGATCCAGTTCGATGTAACCCACTCGTGCACCCAACTGA
TCTTCAGCATCTTTTACTTTCACCAGCGTTTCTGGGTGAGCAAAAACAGGAAGGCAAAATGCCGCAAAAA
AGGGAATAAGGGCGACACGGAAATGTTGAATACTCATACTCTTCCTTTTTCAATATTATTGAAGCATTTA
TCAGGGTTATTGTCTCATGAGCGGATACATATTTGAATGTATTTAGAAAAATAAACAAATAGGGGTTCCG
CGCACATTTCCCCGAAAAGTGCCACCTG
[124 nt withheld, positions 5629-5752]
C
[91 nt withheld, positions 5754-5844]
A
[49 nt withheld, positions 5846-5894]
CCTTTGACGTTGGAGTCCACGTTCTTT
[37 nt withheld, positions 5922-5958]
ACCCTATCTCGGTCTATTCTTTTGATTTATAAGGGATTTTGCCGATTTCGGCCTATTGGTTAAAAAATGA
GCTGATTTAACAAAAATTTAACGCGAATTTTAACAAAATATTAACGCTTACAATTTACGCGCGCGTTGAC
ATTGATTATTGACTAGTTATTAATAGTAATCAATTACGGGGTCATTAGTTCATAGCCCATATATGGAGTT
CCGCGTTACATAACTTACGGTAAATGGCCCGCCTGGCTGACCGCCCAACGACCCCCGCCCATTGACGTCA
ATAATGACGTATGTTCCCATAGTAACGCCAATAGGGACTTTCCATTGACGTCAATGGGTGGAGTATTTAC
GGTAAACTGCCCACTTGGCAGTACATCAAGTGTATCATATGCCAAGTACGCCCCCTATTGACGTCAATGA
CGGTAAATGGCCCGCCTGGCATTATGCCCAGTACATGACCTTATGGGACTTTCCTACTTGGCAGTACATC
TACGTATTAGTCATCGCTATTACCATGGTGATGCGGTTTTGGCAGTACATCAATGGGCGTGGATAGCGGT
TTGACTCACGGGGATTTCCAAGTCTCCACCCCATTGACGTCAATGGGAGTTTGTTTTGGCACCAAAATCA
ACGGGACTTTCCAAAATGTCGTAACAACTCCGCCCCATTGACGCAAATGGGCGGTAGGCGTGTACGGTGG
GAGGTCTATATAAGCAGAGCTCTCTGGCTAACTAGAGAACCCACTGCTTACTGGCTTATCGAAATTAATA
CGACTCACTATAGGGAGACCCAAGCTGGCTAGCGTTTAAACTTAAGCTTGGTACCGAGCTCGGATCCACT
AGTCCAGTGTGGTGGAATTCGGCTTACAG
